Addgene plasmid #86587: Ubiquitin K6C
Purpose: Bacterial expression of Ubiquitin K6C for cross linking studies
Depositing lab: Sharon Rozovsky. Depositing organization: University of Delaware. Publication: Utilizing Selenocysteine for Expressed Protein Ligation and Bioconjugations. Liu J, Chen Q, Rozovsky S. J Am Chem Soc. 2017 Feb 10. doi: 10.1021/jacs.6b10991. PubMed 28186733.
Backbone
  Vector backbone: pMAL-c5X
  Vector type: Bacterial Expression
Growth in bacteria
  Bacterial resistance: Ampicillin, 100 μg/mL
  Growth temperature: 37°C
  Growth strain: DH5alpha
  Copy number: Low Copy
Gene/Insert
  Gene/Insert name: Ubiquitin
  Species: H. sapiens (human)
  Mutation: TEV site; K6C
  Entrez Gene: UBC (a.k.a. HMG20)
  Promoter: Tac
  Tag / fusion protein: His6-MBP (N terminal on backbone)
  Cloning method: Unknown
  Sequencing primers: 5′ MBP-F; 3′ TGTCCTACTCAGGAGAGCGTTCAC
Terms and licenses: Academic/Nonprofit Terms; Industry Terms
How to cite: Ubiquitin K6C was a gift from Sharon Rozovsky (Addgene plasmid # 86587 ; http://n2t.net/addgene:86587 ; RRID:Addgene_86587)
