[The description below was written by a language model from this plasmid's Addgene catalogue record and the feature table of its GenBank file.]
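Description:
Ubiquitin K6C is a 5,860 bp bacterial expression plasmid built on the pMAL-c5X backbone, designed to produce a human ubiquitin variant in E. coli. It is propagated through a ColE1/pMB1-type origin together with the rop gene, whose product holds plasmid copy number down, consistent with the catalogue's low-copy designation. Selection is by ampicillin through the bla (beta-lactamase) gene under its own promoter.

Expression is driven by the tac promoter, a strong trp/lac UV5 hybrid, followed by a lac operator. The plasmid also carries lacI under the lacIq promoter, so abundant lac repressor keeps transcription off until it is relieved by IPTG or lactose. The encoded fusion starts with an N-terminal 6xHis tag followed by maltose-binding protein, then a TEV protease recognition site, then ubiquitin. The rrnB T1 and T2 terminators lie downstream. The His6-MBP partner allows affinity purification and commonly aids solubility, and TEV cleavage allows the tag to be removed to release ubiquitin. The feature table annotates the His tag and TEV site, but it does not annotate the MBP or ubiquitin coding regions as features. Their presence is inferred from the catalogue fields, the MBP-F primer site and the space between the annotated elements.

The insert carries a lysine-to-cysteine substitution at position 6, which introduces a thiol at one of ubiquitin's lysine positions. The stated purpose is bacterial expression of this variant for cross-linking studies, and the associated publication concerns selenocysteine-based expressed protein ligation and bioconjugation. The cloning method is not recorded.
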