LOCUS       Exported 5860 bp ds-DNA circular SYN 13-MAY-2021
DEFINITION  Bacterial expression of Ubiquitin K6C for cross linking studies.
ACCESSION   .
VERSION     .
KEYWORDS    Ubiquitin K6C
SOURCE      synthetic DNA construct
  ORGANISM  synthetic DNA construct
REFERENCE   1 (bases 1 to 5860)
  AUTHORS   Liu J, Chen Q, Rozovsky S
  TITLE     Utilizing Selenocysteine for Expressed Protein Ligation and
            Bioconjugations.
  JOURNAL   J Am Chem Soc. 2017 Feb 10. doi: 10.1021/jacs.6b10991.
  PUBMED    28186733
REFERENCE   2 (bases 1 to 5860)
  AUTHORS   .
  TITLE     Direct Submission
  JOURNAL   Exported May 13, 2021 from SnapGene Server 1.1.58
            http://www.snapgene.com
FEATURES             Location/Qualifiers
     source          1..5860
                     /organism="synthetic DNA construct"
                     /mol_type="other DNA"
     promoter        3..80
                     /gene="lacI (mutant)"
                     /label=lacIq promoter
                     /note="In the lacIq allele, a single base change in the
                     promoter boosts expression of the lacI gene about 10-fold."
     CDS             81..1163
                     /codon_start=1
                     /gene="lacI"
                     /product="lac repressor"
                     /label=lacI
                     /note="The lac repressor binds to the lac operator to
                     inhibit transcription in E. coli. This inhibition can be
                     relieved by adding lactose or
                     isopropyl-beta-D-thiogalactopyranoside (IPTG)."
                     /translation="MKPVTLYDVAEYAGVSYQTVSRVVNQASHVSAKTREKVEAAMAEL
                     NYIPNRVAQQLAGKQSLLIGVATSSLALHAPSQIVAAIKSRADQLGASVVVSMVERSGV
                     EACKAAVHNLLAQRVSGLIINYPLDDQDAIAVEAACTNVPALFLDVSDQTPINSIIFSH
                     EDGTRLGVEHLVALGHQQIALLAGPLSSVSARLRLAGWHKYLTRNQIQPIAEREGDWSA
                     MSGFQQTMQMLNEGIVPTAMLVANDQMALGAMRAITESGLRVGADISVVGYDDTEDSSC
                     YIPPLTTIKQDFRLLGQTSVDRLLQLSQGQAVKGNQLLPVSLVKRKTTLAPNTQTASPR
                     ALADSLMQLARQVSRLESGQ"
     primer_bind     complement(100..119)
                     /label=LacI-R
                     /note="LacI, reverse primer"
     promoter        1406..1434
                     /label=tac promoter
                     /note="strong E. coli promoter; hybrid between the trp and
                     lac UV5 promoters"
     protein_bind    1442..1458
                     /label=lac operator
                     /bound_moiety="lac repressor encoded by lacI"
                     /note="The lac repressor binds to the lac operator to
                     inhibit transcription in E. coli. This inhibition can be
                     relieved by adding lactose or
                     isopropyl-beta-D-thiogalactopyranoside (IPTG)."
     primer_bind     1447..1469
                     /label=M13/pUC Reverse
                     /note="In lacZ gene"
     CDS             1537..1554
                     /codon_start=1
                     /product="6xHis affinity tag"
                     /label=6xHis
                     /translation="HHHHHH"
     primer_bind     2620..2643
                     /label=MBP-F
                     /note="Maltose binding protein, forward primer"
     CDS             2659..2679
                     /codon_start=1
                     /product="tobacco etch virus (TEV) protease recognition and
                     cleavage site"
                     /label=TEV site
                     /translation="ENLYFQS"
     terminator      2946..3032
                     /gene="Escherichia coli rrnB"
                     /label=rrnB T1 terminator
                     /note="transcription terminator T1 from the E. coli rrnB
                     gene"
     terminator      3124..3151
                     /label=rrnB T2 terminator
                     /note="transcription terminator T2 from the E. coli rrnB
                     gene"
     promoter        3179..3269
                     /gene="bla"
                     /label=AmpR promoter
     CDS             3270..4130
                     /codon_start=1
                     /gene="bla"
                     /product="beta-lactamase"
                     /label=AmpR
                     /note="confers resistance to ampicillin, carbenicillin, and
                     related antibiotics"
                     /translation="MSIQHFRVALIPFFAAFCLPVFAHPETLVKVKDAEDQLGARVGYI
                     ELDLNSGKILESFRPEERFPMMSTFKVLLCGAVLSRVDAWQEQLGRRIHYSQNDLVEYS
                     PVTEKHLTDGMTVRELCSAAITMSDNTAANLLLTTIGGPKELTAFLHNMGDHVTRLDRW
                     EPELNEAIPNDERDTTMPVAMATTLRKLLTGELLTLASRQQLIDWMEADKVAGPLLRSA
                     LPAGWFIADKSGAGERGSRGIIAALGPDGKPSRIVVIYTTGSQATMDERNRQIAEIGAS
                     LIKHW"
     primer_bind     complement(3488..3507)
                     /label=Amp-R
                     /note="Ampicillin resistance gene, reverse primer"
     rep_origin      4218..4806
                     /direction=RIGHT
                     /label=ori
                     /note="high-copy-number ColE1/pMB1/pBR322/pUC origin of
                     replication"
     primer_bind     4707..4726
                     /label=pBR322ori-F
                     /note="pBR322 origin, forward primer"
     primer_bind     4960..4977
                     /label=L4440
                     /note="L4440 vector, forward primer"
     primer_bind     5160..5182
                     /label=pGEX 3'
                     /note="pGEX vectors, reverse primer"
     CDS             complement(5176..5367)
                     /codon_start=1
                     /gene="rop"
                     /product="Rop protein, which maintains plasmids at low copy
                     number"
                     /label=rop
                     /translation="MTKQEKTALNMARFIRSQTLTLLEKLNELDADEQADICESLHDHA
                     DELYRSCLARFGDDGENL"
ORIGIN
        1 ccgacaccat cgaatggtgc aaaacctttc gcggtatggc atgatagcgc ccggaagaga
       61 gtcaattcag ggtggtgaat gtgaaaccag taacgttata cgatgtcgca gagtatgccg
      121 gtgtctctta tcagaccgtt tcccgcgtgg tgaaccaggc cagccacgtt tctgcgaaaa
      181 cgcgggaaaa agtggaagcg gcgatggcgg agctgaatta cattcccaac cgcgtggcac
      241 aacaactggc gggcaaacag tcgttgctga ttggcgttgc cacctccagt ctggccctgc
      301 acgcgccgtc gcaaattgtc gcggcgatta aatctcgcgc cgatcaactg ggtgccagcg
      361 tggtggtgtc gatggtagaa cgaagcggcg tcgaagcctg taaagcggcg gtgcacaatc
      421 ttctcgcgca acgcgtcagt gggctgatca ttaactatcc gctggatgac caggatgcca
      481 ttgctgtgga agctgcctgc actaatgttc cggcgttatt tcttgatgtc tctgaccaga
      541 cacccatcaa cagtattatt ttctcccatg aagacggtac gcgactgggc gtggagcatc
      601 tggtcgcatt gggtcaccag caaatcgcgc tgttagcggg cccattaagt tctgtctcgg
      661 cgcgtctgcg tctggctggc tggcataaat atctcactcg caatcaaatt cagccgatag
      721 cggaacggga aggcgactgg agtgccatgt ccggttttca acaaaccatg caaatgctga
      781 atgagggcat cgttcccact gcgatgctgg ttgccaacga tcagatggcg ctgggcgcaa
      841 tgcgcgccat taccgagtcc gggctgcgcg ttggtgcgga tatttcggta gtgggatacg
      901 acgataccga agacagctca tgttatatcc cgccgttaac caccatcaaa caggattttc
      961 gcctgctggg gcaaaccagc gtggaccgct tgctgcaact ctctcagggc caggcggtga
     1021 agggcaatca gctgttgccc gtctcactgg tgaaaagaaa aaccaccctg gcgcccaata
     1081 cacaaaccgc ctctccccgc gcgttggccg attcattaat gcagctggca cgacaggttt
     1141 cccgactgga aagcgggcag tgagcgcaac gcaattaatg taagttagct cactcattag
     1201 gcacaattct catgtttgac agcttatcat cgactgcacg gtgcaccaat gcttctggcg
     1261 tcaggcagcc atcggaagct gtggtatggc tgtgcaggtc gtaaatcact gcataattcg
     1321 tgtcgctcaa ggcgcactcc cgttctggat aatgtttttt gcgccgacat cataacggtt
     1381 ctggcaaata ttctgaaatg agctgttgac aattaatcat cggctcgtat aatgtgtgga
     1441 attgtgagcg gataacaatt tcacacagga aacagccagt ccgtttaggt gttttcacga
     1501 gcaattgacc aacaaggacc atagattatg aaaatccatc accatcacca tcacgaagaa
     1561 ggtaaactgg taatctggat taacggcgat aaaggctata acggtctcgc tgaagtcggt
     1621 aagaaattcg agaaagatac cggaattaaa gtcaccgttg agcatccgga taaactggaa
     1681 gagaaattcc cacaggttgc ggcaactggc gatggccctg acattatctt ctgggcacac
     1741 gaccgctttg gtggctacgc tcaatctggc ctgttggctg aaatcacccc ggacaaagcg
     1801 ttccaggaca agctgtatcc gtttacctgg gatgccgtac gttacaacgg caagctgatt
     1861 gcttacccga tcgctgttga agcgttatcg ctgatttata acaaagatct gctgccgaac
     1921 ccgccaaaaa cctgggaaga gatcccggcg ctggataaag aactgaaagc gaaaggtaag
     1981 agcgcgctga tgttcaacct gcaagaaccg tacttcacct ggccgctgat tgctgctgac
     2041 gggggttatg cgttcaagta tgaaaacggc aagtacgaca ttaaagacgt gggcgtggat
     2101 aacgctggcg cgaaagcggg tctgaccttc ctggttgacc tgattaaaaa caaacacatg
     2161 aatgcagaca ccgattactc catcgcagaa gctgccttta ataaaggcga aacagcgatg
     2221 accatcaacg gcccgtgggc atggtccaac atcgacacca gcaaagtgaa ttatggtgta
     2281 acggtactgc cgaccttcaa gggtcaacca tccaaaccgt tcgttggcgt gctgagcgca
     2341 ggtattaacg ccgccagtcc gaacaaagag ctggcaaaag agttcctcga aaactatctg
     2401 ctgactgatg aaggtctgga agcggttaat aaagacaaac cgctgggtgc cgtagcgctg
     2461 aagtcttacg aggaagagtt ggtgaaagat ccgcgtattg ccgccactat ggaaaacgcc
     2521 cagaaaggtg aaatcatgcc gaacatcccg cagatgtccg ctttctggta tgccgtgcgt
     2581 actgcggtga tcaacgccgc cagcggtcgt cagactgtcg atgaagccct gaaagacgcg
     2641 cagactaatt cgagctctga aaacctgtat tttcagtccg ctcagatctt cgtctgcacg
     2701 ttaaccggta aaaccataac tctggaagtt gaaccatccg ataccatcga aaacgttaag
     2761 gctaaaattc aagacaagga aggaattcca cctgatcaac aaagattgat ctttgccggt
     2821 aagcagctcg aggacggtag aacgctgtct gattacaaca ttcagaagga gtcgacctta
     2881 catcttgtct taagactaag aggtggttaa ggatccgaat tccctgcagg taattaaata
     2941 agcttcaaat aaaacgaaag gctcagtcga aagactgggc ctttcgtttt atctgttgtt
     3001 tgtcggtgaa cgctctcctg agtaggacaa atccgccggg agcggatttg aacgttgcga
     3061 agcaacggcc cggagggtgg cgggcaggac gcccgccata aactgccagg catcaaatta
     3121 agcagaaggc catcctgacg gatggccttt ttgcgtttct acaaactctt tcggtccgtt
     3181 gtttattttt ctaaatacat tcaaatatgt atccgctcat gagacaataa ccctgataaa
     3241 tgcttcaata atattgaaaa aggaagagta tgagtattca acatttccgt gtcgccctta
     3301 ttcccttttt tgcggcattt tgccttcctg tttttgctca cccagaaacg ctggtgaaag
     3361 taaaagatgc tgaagatcag ttgggtgcac gagtgggtta catcgaactg gatctcaaca
     3421 gcggtaagat ccttgagagt tttcgccccg aagaacgttt cccaatgatg agcactttta
     3481 aagttctgct atgtggcgcg gtattatccc gtgttgacgc ctggcaagag caactcggtc
     3541 gccgcataca ctattctcag aatgacttgg ttgagtactc accagtcaca gaaaagcatc
     3601 ttacggatgg catgacagta agagaattat gcagtgctgc cataaccatg agtgataaca
     3661 ctgcggccaa cttacttctg acaacgatcg gaggaccgaa ggagctaacc gcttttttgc
     3721 acaacatggg ggatcatgta actcgccttg atcgttggga accggagctg aatgaagcca
     3781 taccaaacga cgagcgtgac accacgatgc ctgtagcaat ggcaacaacg ttgcgcaaac
     3841 tattaactgg cgaactactt actctagctt cccggcaaca attaatagac tggatggagg
     3901 cggataaagt tgcaggacca cttctgcgct cggcccttcc ggctggctgg tttattgctg
     3961 ataaatctgg agccggtgag cgtgggtctc gcggtatcat tgcagcactg gggccagatg
     4021 gtaagccctc ccgtatcgta gttatctaca cgacggggag tcaggcaact atggatgaac
     4081 gaaatagaca gatcgctgag ataggtgcct cactgattaa gcattggtaa ctgtcagacc
     4141 aagtttactc atatatactt tagattgatt tccttaggac tgagcgtcaa ccccgtagaa
     4201 aagatcaaag gatcttcttg agatcctttt tttctgcgcg taatctgctg cttgcaaaca
     4261 aaaaaaccac cgctaccagc ggtggtttgt ttgccggatc aagagctacc aactcttttt
     4321 ccgaaggtaa ctggcttcag cagagcgcag ataccaaata ctgtccttct agtgtagccg
     4381 tagttaggcc accacttcaa gaactctgta gcaccgccta catacctcgc tctgctaatc
     4441 ctgttaccag tggctgctgc cagtggcgat aagtcgtgtc ttaccgggtt ggactcaaga
     4501 cgatagttac cggataaggc gcagcggtcg ggctgaacgg ggggttcgtg cacacagccc
     4561 agcttggagc gaacgaccta caccgaactg agatacctac agcgtgagct atgagaaagc
     4621 gccacgcttc ccgaagggag aaaggcggac aggtatccgg taagcggcag ggtcggaaca
     4681 ggagagcgca cgagggagct tccaggggga aacgcctggt atctttatag tcctgtcggg
     4741 tttcgccacc tctgacttga gcgtcgattt ttgtgatgct cgtcaggggg gcggagccta
     4801 tggaaaaacg ccagcaacgc ggccttttta cggttcctgg ccttttgctg gccttttgct
     4861 cacatgttct ttcctgcgtt atcccctgat tctgtggata accgtattac cgcctttgag
     4921 tgagctgata ccgctcgccg cagccgaacg accgagcgca gcgagtcagt gagcgaggaa
     4981 gcggaagagc gcctgatgcg gtattttctc cttacgcatc tgtgcggtat ttcacaccgc
     5041 atataaggtg cactgtgact gggtcatggc tgcgccccga cacccgccaa cacccgctga
     5101 cgcgccctga cgggcttgtc tgctcccggc atccgcttac agacaagctg tgaccgtctc
     5161 cgggagctgc atgtgtcaga ggttttcacc gtcatcaccg aaacgcgcga ggcagctgcg
     5221 gtaaagctca tcagcgtggt cgtgcagcga ttcacagatg tctgcctgtt catccgcgtc
     5281 cagctcgttg agtttctcca gaagcgttaa tgtctggctt ctgataaagc gggccatgtt
     5341 aagggcggtt ttttcctgtt tggtcactga tgcctccgtg taagggggat ttctgttcat
     5401 gggggtaatg ataccgatga aacgagagag gatgctcacg atacgggtta ctgatgatga
     5461 acatgcccgg ttactggaac gttgtgaggg taaacaactg gcggtatgga tgcggcggga
     5521 ccagagaaaa atcactcagg gtcaatgcca gcgcttcgtt aatacagatg taggtgttcc
     5581 acagggtagc cagcagcatc ctgcgatgca gatccggaac ataatggtgc agggcgctga
     5641 cttccgcgtt tccagacttt acgaaacacg gaaaccgaag accattcatg ttgttgctca
     5701 ggtcgcagac gttttgcagc agcagtcgct tcacgttcgc tcgcgtatcg gtgattcatt
     5761 ctgctaacca gtaaggcaac cccgccagcc tagccgggtc ctcaacgaca ggagcacgat
     5821 catgcgcacc cgtggccagg acccaacgct gcccgaaatt
//
