>Addgene plasmid #86587 | Ubiquitin K6C | depositor partial sequence | sequence record 168783 | C-term of MBP-TEV site and the followed insert
NNNNNNNNNNNNNCNGTCTTTCGACTGANCCTTTCGTTTTATTTGAAGCTTATTTAATTACCTGCAGGGA
ATTCGGATCCTTAACCACCTCTTAGTCTTAAGACAAGATGTAAGGTCGACTCCTTCTGAATGTTGTAATC
AGACAGCGTTCTACCGTCCTCGAGCTGCTTACCGGCAAAGATCAATCTTTGTTGATCAGGTGGAATTCCT
TCCTTGTCTTGAATTTTAGCCTTAACGTTTTCGATGGTATCGGATGGTTCAACTTCCAGAGTTATGGTTT
TACCGGTTAACGTGCAGACGAAGATCTGAGCGGACTGAAAATACAGGTTTTCAGAGCTCGAATTAGTCTG
CGCGTCTTTCAGGGCTTCATCGACAGTCTGACGACCGCTGGCGGCGTTGATCACCGCAGTACGCACGGCA
TACCAGAAAGCGGACATCTGCGGGATGTTCGGCATGATTTCACCTTTCTGGGCGTTTTCCATAGTGGCGG
CAATACGCGGATCTTTCACCAACTCTTCCTCGTAAGACTTCAGCGCTACGGCACCCAGCGGTTTGTCTTT
ATTAACCGCTTCCAGACCTTCATCAGTCAGCAGATAGTTTTCGAGGAACTCTTTTGCCAGCTCTTTGTTC
GGACTGGCGGCGTTAATACCTGCGCTCAGCACGCCAACGAACGGNTTGGNTGGTTGACCCTTGAAGGTCG
GCAGTACCGTTACACCATAATTCACTTTGCTGGNGTCNATGTTGGACCATGCCCACGGGCCGTTGANGGT
CATCGCTGTTTCGCCTTTNTNAAGGCAGCTTCTGCNATGGAGTATCGNGTCTGCATTCATGNGTTTGTTT
TANCNGTCAACNNNANNCANANCCGCTTCNNNNCAGCNTATCCNCGCCCACGTCTTATGNCNNACTGCNT
TTCNTACTTGANGCATACCCCGTCAGCAGCATCANNNGNNCNGNNA
